Addgene plasmid #19918: pcDNA3-FLAG-DDB1
Depositing lab: Yue Xiong. Depositing organization: University of North Carolina at Chapel Hill. Publication: WD40 protein FBW5 promotes ubiquitination of tumor suppressor TSC2 by DDB1-CUL4-ROC1 ligase. Hu J, Zacharek S, He YJ, Lee H, Shumway S, Duronio RJ, Xiong Y. Genes Dev. 2008 Apr 1. 22(7):866-71. 10.1101/gad.1624008 PubMed 18381890.
Backbone
  Vector backbone: pcDNA3
  Backbone manufacturer: Invitrogen
  Backbone size w/o insert (bp): 5473
  Vector type: Mammalian Expression
  Selectable markers: Neomycin (select with G418)
Growth in bacteria
  Bacterial resistance: Ampicillin, 100 μg/mL
  Growth temperature: 37°C
  Growth strain: DH5alpha
  Copy number: Unknown
Gene/Insert
  Gene/Insert name: DDB1 (Damage-specific DNA binding protein 1) (alt name: DDB1)
  Species: H. sapiens (human)
  Insert size (bp): 3420
  GenBank ID: NM_001923
  Entrez Gene: DDB1 (a.k.a. DDBA, UV-DDB1, WHIKERS, XAP1, XPCE, XPE, XPE-BF)
  Promoter: CMV
  Tag / fusion protein: FLAG (N terminal on backbone)
  Cloning method: Restriction Enzyme; 5′ cloning site unknown (unknown if destroyed); 3′ cloning site unknown (unknown if destroyed)
  Sequencing primers: 5′ CMV-F; 3′ BGH-rev
Terms and licenses: Academic/Nonprofit Terms; Industry Terms: Not Available to Industry
Depositor comments: Addgene QC next-generation sequencing found that the insert encodes a Leu as the terminal amino acid, rather than His found in NM_001923.
How to cite: pcDNA3-FLAG-DDB1 was a gift from Yue Xiong (Addgene plasmid # 19918 ; http://n2t.net/addgene:19918 ; RRID:Addgene_19918)
