[The description below was written by a language model from this plasmid's Addgene catalogue record and pLannotate feature annotations shown in this document.]
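Description:
pcDNA3-FLAG-DDB1 is a mammalian expression plasmid built on the Invitrogen pcDNA3 backbone that carries the human DDB1 (damage-specific DNA binding protein 1) coding sequence, an insert of roughly 3.4 kb in a sequenced construct of about 8.8 kb. In bacteria it is maintained through a high-copy ColE1/pUC-type origin and selected with ampicillin via the β-lactamase gene. An f1 origin is also present, as are short lac promoter/operator remnants typical of the backbone. For mammalian cells, an SV40 early promoter drives the neomycin phosphotransferase gene followed by an SV40 polyadenylation signal, allowing G418 selection of stable transfectants.

DDB1 expression is driven by the human cytomegalovirus immediate early enhancer and promoter and terminated by the bovine growth hormone polyadenylation signal. T7 and SP6 phage promoters flank the insert, the T7 promoter being oriented so that it could be used for in vitro transcription of the sense strand. The catalogue entry records an N-terminal FLAG tag supplied by the backbone. The feature table does not annotate it separately, but it would lie in the short stretch between the T7 promoter and the start of the annotated DDB1 open reading frame. The cloning sites used are not recorded. Quality-control sequencing indicates that the final amino acid of the encoded protein is leucine rather than the histidine found in the reference transcript.

DDB1 is a core component of the UV-damaged DNA-binding complex and the adaptor subunit of CUL4-based ubiquitin ligases. The associated publication concerns ubiquitination of TSC2 by the DDB1-CUL4-ROC1 ligase with FBW5. The plasmid is therefore suited to expressing epitope-tagged DDB1 in cultured mammalian cells, for example for FLAG-based detection or immunoprecipitation in interaction and ubiquitination studies.
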