Features (pLannotate 1.2.2; 21 found; start..end, strand, type, name):
     28..80      -  misc_feature   bom (fragment): basis of mobility region from pBR322
    235..614     +  enhancer       CMV enhancer: human cytomegalovirus immediate early enhancer
    615..818     +  promoter       CMV promoter: human cytomegalovirus (CMV) immediate early promoter
    814..847     +  LTR            5' LTR (truncated) (fragment): truncated 5' long terminal repeat (LTR) from HIV-1
    863..881     +  promoter       T7 promoter: promoter for bacteriophage T7 RNA polymerase
    932..4348    +  CDS            DDB1: DDB1_HUMAN - Also known as XAP1. Experimental evidence at protein level: Swiss-Prot protein existence level 1. Protein, which is both involved in DNA repair and protein ubiquitination, as part of the UV-DDB complex and DCX (DDB1-CUL4-X-box) complexes, respectively (PubMed:15448697, PubMed:14739464, PubMed:16260596, PubMed:16482215, PubMed:17079684, PubMed:16407242, PubMed:16407252, PubMed:16940174). Core component of the UV-DDB complex (UV-damaged DNA-binding protein complex), a complex that recognizes UV- induced DNA damage and recruit proteins of the nucleotide excision repair pathway (the N
   4365..4383    -  promoter       SP6 promoter: promoter for bacteriophage SP6 RNA polymerase
   4409..4633    +  polyA_signal   bGH poly(A) signal: bovine growth hormone polyadenylation signal
   4637..4658    +  promoter       SV40 promoter (fragment): SV40 enhancer and early promoter
   4679..5107    +  rep_origin     f1 ori (sequence partly withheld): f1 bacteriophage origin of replication; arrow indicates direction of (+) strand synthesis
   5121..5450    +  promoter       SV40 promoter: SV40 enhancer and early promoter
   5517..6308    +  CDS            neo: KKA2_KLEPN - Also known as kan, nptII. Experimental evidence at protein level: Swiss-Prot protein existence level 1. Resistance to kanamycin, neomycin, paromomycin, ribostamycin, butirosin and gentamicin B. From Klebsiella pneumoniae.
   6332..6490    +  CDS            ble (fragment): BLE_KLEPN - Experimental evidence at protein level: Swiss-Prot protein existence level 1. Binding protein with a strong affinity to the bleomycin family of antibiotics. Binds to CL990; an antimitotic-antibiotic compound. From Klebsiella pneumoniae.
   6485..6606    +  polyA_signal   SV40 poly(A) signal: SV40 polyadenylation signal
   6679..6695    -  protein_bind   lac operator: The lac repressor binds to the lac operator to inhibit transcription in E. coli. This inhibition can be relieved by adding lactose or isopropyl-β-D-thiogalactopyranoside (IPTG). lac repressor encoded by lacI
   6703..6733    -  promoter       lac promoter: promoter for the E. coli lac operon
   6748..6769    -  protein_bind   CAP binding site: CAP binding activates transcription in the presence of cAMP. E. coli catabolite activator protein
   6782..6874    -  CDS            lacI (fragment): lac repressor; lacI; The lac repressor binds to the lac operator to inhibit transcription in E. coli. This inhibition can be relieved by adding lactose or isopropyl-β-D-thiogalactopyranoside (IPTG).
   7057..7645    -  rep_origin     ori: high-copy-number ColE1/pMB1/pBR322/pUC origin of replication
   7816..8676    -  CDS            AmpR: β-lactamase; bla; confers resistance to ampicillin, carbenicillin, and related antibiotics
   8677..8781    -  promoter       AmpR promoter: bla
>Addgene plasmid #19918 | pcDNA3-FLAG-DDB1 | addgene full sequence | sequence record 129749 | Addgene NGS Result
GACGGATCGGGAGATCTCCCGATCCCCTATGGTGCACTCTCAGTACAATCTGCTCTGATGCCGCATAGTT
AAGCCAGTATCTGCTCCCTGCTTGTGTGTTGGAGGTCGCTGAGTAGTGCGCGAGCAAAATTTAAGCTACA
ACAAGGCAAGGCTTGACCGACAATTGCATGAAGAATCTGCTTAGGGTTAGGCGTTTTGCGCTGCTTCGCG
ATGTACGGGCCAGATATACGCGTTGACATTGATTATTGACTAGTTATTAATAGTAATCAATTACGGGGTC
ATTAGTTCATAGCCCATATATGGAGTTCCGCGTTACATAACTTACGGTAAATGGCCCGCCTGGCTGACCG
CCCAACGACCCCCGCCCATTGACGTCAATAATGACGTATGTTCCCATAGTAACGCCAATAGGGACTTTCC
ATTGACGTCAATGGGTGGAGTATTTACGGTAAACTGCCCACTTGGCAGTACATCAAGTGTATCATATGCC
AAGTACGCCCCCTATTGACGTCAATGACGGTAAATGGCCCGCCTGGCATTATGCCCAGTACATGACCTTA
TGGGACTTTCCTACTTGGCAGTACATCTACGTATTAGTCATCGCTATTACCATGGTGATGCGGTTTTGGC
AGTACATCAATGGGCGTGGATAGCGGTTTGACTCACGGGGATTTCCAAGTCTCCACCCCATTGACGTCAA
TGGGAGTTTGTTTTGGCACCAAAATCAACGGGACTTTCCAAAATGTCGTAACAACTCCGCCCCATTGACG
CAAATGGGCGGTAGGCGTGTACGGTGGGAGGTCTATATAAGCAGAGCTCTCTGGCTAACTAGAGAACCCA
CTGCTTACTGGCTTATCGAAATTAATACGACTCACTATAGGGAGACATGGACTACAAAGACGATGACGAT
AAACCAAGCTTGGTACCGGGTATGTCGTACAACTACGTGGTAACGGCCCAGAAGCCCACCGCCGTGAACG
GCTGCGTGACCGGACACTTTACTTCGGCCGAAGACTTAAACCTGTTGATTGCCAAAAACACGAGATTAGA
GATCTATGTGGTCACCGCCGAGGGGCTTCGGCCCGTCAAAGAGGTGGGCATGTATGGGAAGATTGCGGTC
ATGGAGCTTTTCAGGCCCAAGGGGGAGAGCAAGGACCTGCTGTTTATCTTGACAGCGAAGTACAATGCCT
GCATCCTGGAGTATAAACAGAGTGGCGAGAGCATTGACATCATTACGCGAGCCCATGGCAATGTCCAGGA
CCGCATTGGCCGCCCCTCAGAGACCGGCATTATTGGCATCATTGACCCTGAGTGCCGGATGATTGGCCTG
CGTCTCTATGATGGCCTTTTCAAGGTTATTCCACTAGATCGCGATAATAAAGAACTCAAGGCCTTCAACA
TCCGCCTGGAGGAGCTGCATGTCATTGATGTCAAGTTCCTATATGGTTGCCAAGCACCTACTATTTGCTT
TGTCTACCAGGACCCTCAGGGGCGGCACGTAAAAACCTATGAGGTGTCTCTCCGAGAAAAGGAATTCAAT
AAGGGCCCTTGGAAACAGGAAAATGTCGAAGCTGAAGCTTCCATGGTGATCGCAGTCCCAGAGCCCTTTG
GGGGGGCCATCATCATTGGACAGGAGTCAATCACCTATCACAATGGTGACAAATACCTGGCTATTGCCCC
TCCTATCATCAAGCAAAGCACGATTGTGTGCCACAATCGAGTGGACCCTAATGGCTCAAGATACCTGCTG
GGAGACATGGAAGGCCGGCTCTTCATGCTGCTTTTGGAGAAGGAGGAACAGATGGATGGCACCGTCACTC
TCAAGGATCTCCGTGTAGAACTCCTTGGAGAGACCTCTATTGCTGAGTGCTTGACATACCTTGATAATGG
TGTTGTGTTTGTCGGGTCTCGCCTGGGTGACTCCCAGCTTGTGAAGCTCAACGTTGACAGTAATGAACAA
GGCTCCTATGTAGTGGCCATGGAAACCTTTACCAACTTAGGACCCATTGTCGATATGTGCGTGGTGGACC
TGGAGAGGCAGGGGCAGGGGCAGCTGGTCACTTGCTCTGGGGCTTTCAAGGAAGGTTCTTTGCGGATCAT
CCGGAATGGAATTGGAATCCACGAGCATGCCAGCATTGACTTACCAGGCATCAAAGGATTATGGCCACTG
CGGTCTGACCCTAATCGTGAGACTGATGACACTTTGGTGCTCTCTTTTGTGGGCCAGACAAGAGTTCTCA
TGTTAAATGGAGAGGAGGTAGAAGAAACCGAACTGATGGGTTTCGTGGATGATCAGCAGACTTTCTTCTG
TGGCAACGTGGCTCATCAGCAGCTTATCCAGATCACTTCAGCATCGGTGAGGTTGGTCTCTCAAGAACCC
AAAGCTCTGGTCAGTGAATGGAAGGAGCCTCAGGCCAAGAACATCAGTGTGGCCTCCTGCAATAGCAGCC
AGGTGGTGGTGGCTGTAGGCAGGGCCCTCTACTATCTGCAGATCCATCCTCAGGAGCTCCGGCAGATCAG
CCACACAGAGATGGAACATGAAGTGGCTTGCTTGGACATCACCCCATTAGGAGACAGCAATGGACTGTCC
CCTCTTTGTGCCATTGGCCTCTGGACGGACATCTCGGCTCGTATCTTGAAGTTGCCCTCTTTTGAACTAC
TGCACAAGGAGATGCTGGGTGGAGAGATCATTCCTCGCTCCATCCTGATGACCACCTTTGAGAGTAGCCA
TTACCTCCTTTGTGCCTTGGGAGATGGAGCGCTTTTCTACTTTGGGCTCAACATTGAGACAGGTCTGTTG
AGCGACCGTAAGAAGGTGACTTTGGGCACCCAGCCCACCGTATTGAGGACTTTTCGTTCTCTTTCTACCA
CCAACGTCTTTGCTTGTTCTGACCGCCCCACTGTCATCTATAGCAGCAACCACAAATTGGTCTTCTCAAA
TGTCAACCTCAAGGAAGTGAACTACATGTGTCCCCTCAATTCAGATGGCTATCCTGACAGCCTGGCGCTG
GCCAACAATAGCACCCTCACCATTGGCACCATCGATGAGATCCAGAAGCTGCACATTCGCACAGTTCCCC
TCTATGAGTCTCCAAGGAAGATCTGCTACCAGGAAGTGTCCCAGTGTTTCGGGGTCCTCTCCAGCCGCAT
TGAAGTCCAAGACACGAGTGGGGGCACGACAGCCTTGAGGCCCAGCGCTAGCACCCAGGCTCTGTCCAGC
AGTGTAAGCTCCAGCAAGCTGTTCTCCAGCAGCACTGCTCCTCATGAGACCTCCTTTGGAGAAGAGGTGG
AGGTGCACAACCTACTTATCATTGACCAACACACCTTTGAAGTGCTTCATGCCCACCAGTTTCTGCAGAA
TGAATATGCCCTCAGTCTGGTTTCCTGCAAGCTGGGCAAAGACCCCAACACTTACTTCATTGTGGGCACA
GCAATGGTGTATCCTGAAGAGGCAGAGCCCAAGCAGGGTCGCATTGTGGTCTTTCAGTATTCGGATGGAA
AACTACAGACTGTGGCTGAAAAGGAAGTGAAAGGGGCCGTGTACTCTATGGTGGAATTTAACGGGAAGCT
GTTAGCCAGCATCAATAGCACGGTGCGGCTCTATGAGTGGACAACAGAGAAGGAGCTGCGCACTGAGTGC
AACCACTACAACAACATCATGGCCCTCTACCTGAAGACCAAGGGCGACTTCATCCTGGTGGGCGACCTTA
TGCGCTCAGTGCTGCTGCTTGCCTACAAGCCCATGGAAGGAAACTTTGAAGAGATTGCTCGAGACTTTAA
TCCCAACTGGATGAGTGCTGTGGAAATCTTGGATGATGACAATTTTCTGGGGGCTGAAAATGCCTTTAAC
TTGTTTGTGTGTCAAAAGGATAGCGCTGCCACCACTGACGAGGAGCGGCAGCACCTCCAGGAGGTTGGTC
TTTTCCACCTGGGCGAGTTTGTCAATGTCTTTTGCCACGGCTCTCTGGTAATGCAGAATCTGGGTGAGAC
TTCCACCCCCACACAAGGCTCGGTGCTCTTCGGCACGGTCAACGGCATGATAGGGCTGGTGACCTCACTG
TCAGAGAGCTGGTACAACCTCCTGCTGGACATGCAGAATCGACTCAATAAAGTCATCAAAAGTGTGGGGA
AGATCGAGCACTCCTTCTGGAGATCCTTTCACACCGAGCGGAAGACAGAACCAGCCACAGGTTTCATCGA
CGGTGACTTGATTGAGAGTTTCCTGGATATTAGCCGCCCCAAGATGCAGGAGGTGGTGGCAAACCTACAG
TATGACGATGGCAGCGGTATGAAGCGAGAGGCCACTGCAGACGACCTCATCAAGGTTGTGGAGGAGCTAA
CTCGGATCCTCTAGAGGGCCCTATTCTATAGTGTCACCTAAATGCTAGAGCTCGCTGATCAGCCTCGACT
GTGCCTTCTAGTTGCCAGCCATCTGTTGTTTGCCCCTCCCCCGTGCCTTCCTTGACCCTGGAAGGTGCCA
CTCCCACTGTCCTTTCCTAATAAAATGAGGAAATTGCATCGCATTGTCTGAGTAGGTGTCATTCTATTCT
GGGGGGTGGGGTGGGGCAGGACAGCAAGGGGGAGGATTGGGAAGACAATAGCAGGCATGCTGGGGATGCG
GTGGGCTCTATGGCTTCTGAGGCGGAAAGAACCAGCTGGGGCTCTAGGGGGTATCCCC
[124 nt withheld, positions 4679-4802]
C
[91 nt withheld, positions 4804-4894]
A
[49 nt withheld, positions 4896-4944]
CCTTTGACGTTGGAGTCCACGTTCTTT
[37 nt withheld, positions 4972-5008]
ACCCTATCTCGGTCTATTCTTTTGATTTATAAGGGATTTTGCCGATTTCGGCCTATTGGTTAAAAAATGA
GCTGATTTAACAAAAATTTAACGCGAATTAATTCTGTGGAATGTGTGTCAGTTAGGGTGTGGAAAGTCCC
CAGGCTCCCCAGCAGGCAGAAGTATGCAAAGCATGCATCTCAATTAGTCAGCAACCAGGTGTGGAAAGTC
CCCAGGCTCCCCAGCAGGCAGAAGTATGCAAAGCATGCATCTCAATTAGTCAGCAACCATAGTCCCGCCC
CTAACTCCGCCCATCCCGCCCCTAACTCCGCCCAGTTCCGCCCATTCTCCGCCCCATGGCTGACTAATTT
TTTTTATTTATGCAGAGGCCGAGGCCGCCTCTGCCTCTGAGCTATTCCAGAAGTAGTGAGGAGGCTTTTT
TGGAGGCCTAGGCTTTTGCAAAAAGCTCCCGGGAGCTTGTATATCCATTTTCGGATCTGATCAAGAGACA
GGATGAGGATCGTTTCGCATGATTGAACAAGATGGATTGCACGCAGGTTCTCCGGCCGCTTGGGTGGAGA
GGCTATTCGGCTATGACTGGGCACAACAGACAATCGGCTGCTCTGATGCCGCCGTGTTCCGGCTGTCAGC
GCAGGGGCGCCCGGTTCTTTTTGTCAAGACCGACCTGTCCGGTGCCCTGAATGAACTGCAGGACGAGGCA
GCGCGGCTATCGTGGCTGGCCACGACGGGCGTTCCTTGCGCAGCTGTGCTCGACGTTGTCACTGAAGCGG
GAAGGGACTGGCTGCTATTGGGCGAAGTGCCGGGGCAGGATCTCCTGTCATCTCACCTTGCTCCTGCCGA
GAAAGTATCCATCATGGCTGATGCAATGCGGCGGCTGCATACGCTTGATCCGGCTACCTGCCCATTCGAC
CACCAAGCGAAACATCGCATCGAGCGAGCACGTACTCGGATGGAAGCCGGTCTTGTCGATCAGGATGATC
TGGACGAAGAGCATCAGGGGCTCGCGCCAGCCGAACTGTTCGCCAGGCTCAAGGCGCGCATGCCCGACGG
CGAGGATCTCGTCGTGACCCATGGCGATGCCTGCTTGCCGAATATCATGGTGGAAAATGGCCGCTTTTCT
GGATTCATCGACTGTGGCCGGCTGGGTGTGGCGGACCGCTATCAGGACATAGCGTTGGCTACCCGTGATA
TTGCTGAAGAGCTTGGCGGCGAATGGGCTGACCGCTTCCTCGTGCTTTACGGTATCGCCGCTCCCGATTC
GCAGCGCATCGCCTTCTATCGCCTTCTTGACGAGTTCTTCTGAGCGGGACTCTGGGGTTCGAAATGACCG
ACCAAGCGACGCCCAACCTGCCATCACGAGATTTCGATTCCACCGCCGCCTTCTATGAAAGGTTGGGCTT
CGGAATCGTTTTCCGGGACGCCGGCTGGATGATCCTCCAGCGCGGGGATCTCATGCTGGAGTTCTTCGCC
CACCCCAACTTGTTTATTGCAGCTTATAATGGTTACAAATAAAGCAATAGCATCACAAATTTCACAAATA
AAGCATTTTTTTCACTGCATTCTAGTTGTGGTTTGTCCAAACTCATCAATGTATCTTATCATGTCTGTAT
ACCGTCGACCTCTAGCTAGAGCTTGGCGTAATCATGGTCATAGCTGTTTCCTGTGTGAAATTGTTATCCG
CTCACAATTCCACACAACATACGAGCCGGAAGCATAAAGTGTAAAGCCTGGGGTGCCTAATGAGTGAGCT
AACTCACATTAATTGCGTTGCGCTCACTGCCCGCTTTCCAGTCGGGAAACCTGTCGTGCCAGCTGCATTA
ATGAATCGGCCAACGCGCGGGGAGAGGCGGTTTGCGTATTGGGCGCTCTTCCGCTTCCTCGCTCACTGAC
TCGCTGCGCTCGGTCGTTCGGCTGCGGCGAGCGGTATCAGCTCACTCAAAGGCGGTAATACGGTTATCCA
CAGAATCAGGGGATAACGCAGGAAAGAACATGTGAGCAAAAGGCCAGCAAAAGGCCAGGAACCGTAAAAA
GGCCGCGTTGCTGGCGTTTTTCCATAGGCTCCGCCCCCCTGACGAGCATCACAAAAATCGACGCTCAAGT
CAGAGGTGGCGAAACCCGACAGGACTATAAAGATACCAGGCGTTTCCCCCTGGAAGCTCCCTCGTGCGCT
CTCCTGTTCCGACCCTGCCGCTTACCGGATACCTGTCCGCCTTTCTCCCTTCGGGAAGCGTGGCGCTTTC
TCATAGCTCACGCTGTAGGTATCTCAGTTCGGTGTAGGTCGTTCGCTCCAAGCTGGGCTGTGTGCACGAA
CCCCCCGTTCAGCCCGACCGCTGCGCCTTATCCGGTAACTATCGTCTTGAGTCCAACCCGGTAAGACACG
ACTTATCGCCACTGGCAGCAGCCACTGGTAACAGGATTAGCAGAGCGAGGTATGTAGGCGGTGCTACAGA
GTTCTTGAAGTGGTGGCCTAACTACGGCTACACTAGAAGAACAGTATTTGGTATCTGCGCTCTGCTGAAG
CCAGTTACCTTCGGAAAAAGAGTTGGTAGCTCTTGATCCGGCAAACAAACCACCGCTGGTAGCGGTGGTT
TTTTTGTTTGCAAGCAGCAGATTACGCGCAGAAAAAAAGGATCTCAAGAAGATCCTTTGATCTTTTCTAC
GGGGTCTGACGCTCAGTGGAACGAAAACTCACGTTAAGGGATTTTGGTCATGAGATTATCAAAAAGGATC
TTCACCTAGATCCTTTTAAATTAAAAATGAAGTTTTAAATCAATCTAAAGTATATATGAGTAAACTTGGT
CTGACAGTTACCAATGCTTAATCAGTGAGGCACCTATCTCAGCGATCTGTCTATTTCGTTCATCCATAGT
TGCCTGACTCCCCGTCGTGTAGATAACTACGATACGGGAGGGCTTACCATCTGGCCCCAGTGCTGCAATG
ATACCGCGAGACCCACGCTCACCGGCTCCAGATTTATCAGCAATAAACCAGCCAGCCGGAAGGGCCGAGC
GCAGAAGTGGTCCTGCAACTTTATCCGCCTCCATCCAGTCTATTAATTGTTGCCGGGAAGCTAGAGTAAG
TAGTTCGCCAGTTAATAGTTTGCGCAACGTTGTTGCCATTGCTACAGGCATCGTGGTGTCACGCTCGTCG
TTTGGTATGGCTTCATTCAGCTCCGGTTCCCAACGATCAAGGCGAGTTACATGATCCCCCATGTTGTGCA
AAAAAGCGGTTAGCTCCTTCGGTCCTCCGATCGTTGTCAGAAGTAAGTTGGCCGCAGTGTTATCACTCAT
GGTTATGGCAGCACTGCATAATTCTCTTACTGTCATGCCATCCGTAAGATGCTTTTCTGTGACTGGTGAG
TACTCAACCAAGTCATTCTGAGAATAGTGTATGCGGCGACCGAGTTGCTCTTGCCCGGCGTCAATACGGG
ATAATACCGCGCCACATAGCAGAACTTTAAAAGTGCTCATCATTGGAAAACGTTCTTCGGGGCGAAAACT
CTCAAGGATCTTACCGCTGTTGAGATCCAGTTCGATGTAACCCACTCGTGCACCCAACTGATCTTCAGCA
TCTTTTACTTTCACCAGCGTTTCTGGGTGAGCAAAAACAGGAAGGCAAAATGCCGCAAAAAAGGGAATAA
GGGCGACACGGAAATGTTGAATACTCATACTCTTCCTTTTTCAATATTATTGAAGCATTTATCAGGGTTA
TTGTCTCATGAGCGGATACATATTTGAATGTATTTAGAAAAATAAACAAATAGGGGTTCCGCGCACATTT
CCCCGAAAAGTGCCACCTGACGTC
