>Addgene plasmid #19918 | pcDNA3-FLAG-DDB1 | addgene partial sequence | sequence record 26160 | 19918 with CMV-F
GAGCTCTCTGGCTAACTAGAGAACCCACTGCTTACTGGCTTATCGAAATTAATACGACTCACTATAGGGA
GACATGGACTACAAAGACGATGACGATAAACCAAGCTTGGTACCGGGTATGTCGTACAACTACGTGGTAA
CGGCCCAGAAGCCCACCGCCGTGAACGGCTGCGTGACCGGACACTTTACTTCGGCCGAAGACTTAAACCT
GTTGATTGCCAAAAACACGAGATTAGAGATCTATGTGGTCACCGCCGAGGGGCTTCGGCCCGTCAAAGAG
GTGGGCATGTATGGGAAGATTGCGGTCATGGAGCTTTTCAGGCCCAAGGGGGAGAGCAAGGACCTGCTGT
TTATCTTGACAGCGAAGTACAATGCCTGCATCCTGGAGTATAAACAGAGTGGCGAGAGCATTGACATCAT
TACGCGAGCCCATGGCAATGTCCAGGACCGCATTGGCCGCCCCTCAGAGACCGGCATTATTGGCATCATT
GACCCTGAGTGCCGGATGATTGGCCTGCGTCTCTATGATGGCCTTTTCAAGGTTATTCCACTAGATCGCG
ATAATAAAGAACTCAAGGCCTTCAACATCCGCCTGGAGGAGCTGCATGTCATTGATGTCAAGTTCCTATA
TGGTTGCCAAGCACCTACTATTTGCTTTGTCTACCAGGACCCTCAGGGGCGGCACGTAAAAACCTATGAG
GTGTCTCTCCGAGAAAAGGAATTCAATAAGGGCCCTTGGAAACAGGAAAATGTCGAAGCTGAAGCTTCCA
TGGTGATCGCAGTCCCAGAGCCCTTTGGGGGGGCCATCATCATTGGACAGGANTCAATCACCTATCACAA
TGGTGACAAATACCTGGCTATTGCCCCTCCTATCATCAAGCAAAGCACGATTG
