>Addgene plasmid #19918 | pcDNA3-FLAG-DDB1 | addgene partial sequence | sequence record 158547 | CMV-F 5'-CGCAAATGGGCGGTAGGCGTG-3'
CAGAGCTCTCTGGCTAACTAGAGAACCCACTGCTTACTGGCTTATCGAAATTAATACGACTCACTATAGG
GAGACATGGACTACAAAGACGATGACGATAAACCAAGCTTGGTACCGGGTATGTCGTACAACTACGTGGT
AACGGCCCAGAAGCCCACCGCCGTGAACGGCTGCGTGACCGGACACTTTACTTCGGCCGAAGACTTAAAC
CTGTTGATTGCCAAAAACACGAGATTAGAGATCTATGTGGTCACCGCCGAGGGGCTTCGGCCCGTCAAAG
AGGTGGGCATGTATGGGAAGATTGCGGTCATGGAGCTTTTCAGGCCCAAGGGGGAGAGCAAGGACCTGCT
GTTTATCTTGACAGCGAAGTACAATGCCTGCATCCTGGAGTATAAACAGAGTGGCGAGAGCATTGACATC
ATTACGCGAGCCCATGGCAATGTCCAGGACCGCATTGGCCGCCCCTCAGAGACCGGCATTATTGGCATCA
TTGACCCTGAGTGCCGGATGATTGGCCTGCGTCTCTATGATGGCCTTTTCAAGGTTATTCCACTAGATCG
CGATAATAAAGAACTCAAGGCCTTCAACATCCGCCTGGAGGAGCTGCATGTCATTGATGTCAAGTTCCTA
TATGGTTGCCAAGCACCTACTATTTGCTTTGTCTACCAGGACCCTCAGGGGCGGCACGTAAAAACCTATG
AGGTGTCTCTCCGAGAAAAGGAATTCAATAAGGGCCCTTGGAAACAGGAAAATGTCGAAGCTGAAGCTTC
CATGGTGATCGCAGTCCCAGAGCCCTTTGGGGGGGCCATCATCATTGGACAGGAGTCAATCACCTATCAC
AATGGTGACAAATACCTGGC
